Addgene plasmid #104294: pHH0103 TCERG1L(ORF-2) WW domain #1
Purpose: Bacterial expression of WW domain #1 from TCERG1L(ORF-2)
Depositing lab: Sachdev Sidhu & Marius Sudol. Depositing organization: University of Toronto.
Backbone
  Vector backbone: pHH0103
  Vector type: Bacterial Expression
Growth in bacteria
  Bacterial resistance: Ampicillin, 100 μg/mL
  Growth temperature: 37°C
  Growth strain: DH5alpha
  Copy number: Unknown
Gene/Insert
  Gene/Insert name: TCERG1L(ORF-2) WW domain #1
  Species: H. sapiens (human)
  Insert size (bp): 183
  Mutation: codon optimized for expression in bacteria
  Entrez Gene: TCERG1L
  Promoter: tac
  Tag / fusion protein: GST (N terminal on backbone)
  Cloning method: Restriction Enzyme; 5′ cloning site SfiI (unknown if destroyed); 3′ cloning site NotI (unknown if destroyed)
  Sequencing primers: 5′ pGEX-5'
Terms and licenses: Academic/Nonprofit Terms; Industry Terms: Not Available to Industry
Depositor comments: Amino acid sequence: Linker - ENLYFQGRRASV(gagctc) and WW domain - LATPIGKSWIDKRIPNCKIFFNNSFALDSTWIHPEESRF
How to cite: pHH0103 TCERG1L(ORF-2) WW domain #1 was a gift from Sachdev Sidhu & Marius Sudol (Addgene plasmid # 104294 ; http://n2t.net/addgene:104294 ; RRID:Addgene_104294)
