[The description below was written by a language model from this plasmid's Addgene catalogue record and pLannotate feature annotations shown in this document.]
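Description:
pHH0103 TCERG1L(ORF-2) WW domain #1 is a 6,888 bp bacterial expression plasmid that produces the first WW domain of human TCERG1L (ORF-2) as a GST fusion in E. coli. It is maintained through a ColE1/pMB1-type origin and selected with ampicillin via the β-lactamase gene. The backbone also carries an f1 phage origin, a bom region and fragments of rop. Remnants of M13 gene III and a tetracycline resistance gene lie downstream of the insert. This suggests that the backbone derives from a phagemid-type vector, although the record does not describe its lineage. The gene III fragments sit beyond an fd terminator and do not appear to be part of the intended product.

Expression is driven by the tac promoter with an adjacent lac operator. The plasmid supplies its own lac repressor from a lacIq-driven lacI gene, so transcription is held off until it is induced with IPTG. A 6xHis tag is annotated just upstream of the Schistosoma japonicum GST coding sequence in the circular map, consistent with a His-GST N-terminal fusion partner, although the catalogue lists only GST. According to the depositor comments, a linker containing a TEV protease recognition motif lies between GST and the WW domain, which should allow the tag to be removed after purification. The 183 bp insert is codon optimized for bacteria and was cloned between SfiI and NotI sites. The annotated TCERG1L match covers only part of this insert.

The stated purpose is bacterial expression of this WW domain. The affinity tags would permit purification of the recombinant domain for uses such as binding studies, though the record does not specify any downstream application.
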