Features (pLannotate 1.2.2; 21 found; start..end, strand, type, name):
      1..654     +  CDS            GST26_SCHJA: Experimental evidence at protein level: Swiss-Prot protein existence level 1. GST isoenzymes appear to play a central role in the parasite detoxification system. Other functions are also suspected including a role in increasing the solubility of haematin in the parasite gut. From Schistosoma japonicum (Blood fluke).
    778..894     +  CDS            TCERG1L (fragment): TCRGL_HUMAN - Experimental evidence at transcript level: Swiss-Prot protein existence level 2. From Homo sapiens (Human).
    913..960     +  terminator     fd terminator (sequence withheld): central terminator from bacteriophage fd (Otsuka and Kunisawa, 1982)
    965..1177    +  CDS            M13 gene III (fragment) (sequence partly withheld): pIII; III; minor coat protein
   1192..1662    +  CDS            M13 gene III (fragment) (sequence partly withheld): pIII; III; minor coat protein
   1684..1754    +  CDS            TcR (fragment): tetracycline efflux protein; tet; confers resistance to tetracycline
   1996..2376    -  CDS            YPB1_ECOLX: Protein predicted: Swiss-Prot protein existence level 4. From Escherichia coli.
   2393..2544    +  CDS            rop (fragment): Rop protein, which maintains plasmids at low copy number; rop
   2580..3008    -  rep_origin     f1 ori (sequence partly withheld): f1 bacteriophage origin of replication; arrow indicates direction of (+) strand synthesis
   3017..3056    +  CDS            rop (fragment): Rop protein, which maintains plasmids at low copy number; rop
   3158..3298    +  misc_feature   bom: basis of mobility region from pBR322
   3484..4071    -  rep_origin     ori: high-copy-number ColE1/pMB1/pBR322/pUC origin of replication
   4242..5102    -  CDS            AmpR: β-lactamase; bla; confers resistance to ampicillin, carbenicillin, and related antibiotics
   5103..5207    -  promoter       AmpR promoter: bla
   5316..5393    +  promoter       lacIq promoter: lacI (mutant); In the lacIq allele, a single base change in the promoter boosts expression of the lacI gene about 10-fold.
   5394..6476    +  CDS            lacI: lac repressor; lacI; The lac repressor binds to the lac operator to inhibit transcription in E. coli. This inhibition can be relieved by adding lactose or isopropyl-β-D-thiogalactopyranoside (IPTG).
   6489..6510    +  protein_bind   CAP binding site: CAP binding activates transcription in the presence of cAMP. E. coli catabolite activator protein
   6529..6546    +  promoter       tet promoter (fragment): E. coli promoter for tetracycline efflux protein gene
   6719..6747    +  promoter       tac promoter: strong E. coli promoter; hybrid between the trp and lac UV5 promoters
   6755..6771    +  protein_bind   lac operator: The lac repressor binds to the lac operator to inhibit transcription in E. coli. This inhibition can be relieved by adding lactose or isopropyl-β-D-thiogalactopyranoside (IPTG). lac repressor encoded by lacI
   6856..6873    +  CDS            6xHis: 6xHis affinity tag
>Addgene plasmid #104294 | pHH0103 TCERG1L(ORF-2) WW domain #1 | addgene full sequence | sequence record 202572 | Addgene NGS Result
ATGTCCCCTATACTAGGTTATTGGAAAATTAAGGGCCTTGTGCAACCCACTCGACTTCTTTTGGAATATC
TTGAAGAAAAATATGAAGAGCATTTGTATGAGCGCGATGAAGGTGATAAATGGCGAAACAAAAAGTTTGA
ATTGGGTTTGGAGTTTCCCAATCTTCCTTATTATATTGATGGTGATGTTAAATTAACACAGTCTATGGCC
ATCATACGTTATATAGCTGACAAGCACAACATGTTGGGTGGTTGTCCAAAAGAGCGTGCAGAGATTTCAA
TGCTTGAAGGAGCGGTTTTGGATATTAGATACGGTGTTTCGAGAATTGCATATAGTAAAGACTTTGAAAC
TCTCAAAGTTGATTTTCTTAGCAAGCTACCTGAAATGCTGAAAATGTTCGAAGATCGTTTATGTCATAAA
ACATATTTAAATGGTGATCATGTAACCCATCCTGACTTCATGTTGTATGACGCTCTTGATGTTGTTTTAT
ACATGGACCCAATGTGCCTGGATGCGTTCCCAAAATTAGTTTGTTTTAAAAAACGTATTGAAGCTATCCC
ACAAATTGATAAGTACTTGAAATCCAGCAAGTATATAGCATGGCCTTTGCAGGGCTGGCAAGCCACGTTT
GGTGGTGGCGACCATCCTCCAAAATCGGATCTGGAAGTTCTGTTCCAGGGGCCCCTGTCCAGCGGTCTGG
TTCCGCGTGGTTCCGGTACCGCGGCCCAGCCGGCCGAAAATCTGTACTTCCAAGGTCGTCGTGCCTCTGT
GGAGCTCCTGGCGACCCCGATTGGTAAAAGCTGGATTGATAAACGTATTCCGAACTGTAAAATCTTCTTC
AACAACTCGTTTGCTCTGGACTCGACCTGGATTCATCCGGAAGAAAGCCGTTTTTAGGCGGCCGCATA
[142 nt withheld, positions 909-1050]
C
[98 nt withheld, positions 1052-1149]
AGTTTGTACTGGTGACGAAACTCAGTGTCTAGCTAGAGTGGC
[149 nt withheld, positions 1192-1340]
T
[41 nt withheld, positions 1342-1382]
T
[62 nt withheld, positions 1384-1445]
A
[35 nt withheld, positions 1447-1481]
CCTCCCTCAATCGGTTGAATGTCGCCCTTTTGTCTTTGGCGCTGGTAAACCATATGAA
[86 nt withheld, positions 1540-1625]
T
[54 nt withheld, positions 1627-1680]
CTAGCGCCGCCCTATACCTTGTCTGCCTCCCCGCGTTGCGTCGCGGTGCATGGAGCCGGGCCACCTCGAC
CTGAATGGAAGCCGGCGGCACCTCGCTAACGGATTCACCACTCCAAGAATTGGAGCCAATCAATTCTTGC
GGAGAACTGTGAATGCGCAAACCAACCCTTGGCAGAACATATCCATCGCGTCCGCCATCTCCAGCAGCCG
CACGCGGCGCATCTCGGGCAGCGTTGGGTCCTGGCCACGGGTGCGCATGATCGTGCTCCTGTCGTTGAGG
ACCCGGCTAGGCTGGCGGGGTTGCCTTACTGGTTAGCAGAATGAATCACCGATACGCGAGCGAACGTGAA
GCGACTGCTGCTGCAAAACGTCTGCGACCTGAGCAACAACATGAATGGTCTTCGGTTTCCGTGTTTCGTA
AAGTCTGGAAACGCGGAAGTCAGCGCCCTGCACCATTATGTTCCGGATCTGCATCGCAGGATGCTGCTGG
CTACCCTGTGGAACACCTACATCTGTATTAACGAAGCGCTGGCATTGACCCTGAGTGATTTTTCTCTGGT
CCCGCCGCATCCATACCGCCAGTTGTTTACCCTCACAACGTTCCAGTAACCGGGCATGTTCATCATCAGT
AACCCGTATCGTGAGCATCCTCTCTCGTTTCATCGGTATCATTACCCCCATGAACAGAAATCCCCCTTAC
ACGGAGGCATCAGTGACCAAACAGGAAAAAACCGCCCTTAACATGGCCCGCTTTATCAGAAGCCAGACAT
TAACGCTTCTGGAGAAACTCAACGAGCTGGACGCGGATGAACAGGCAGACATCTGTGAATCGCTTCACGA
CCACGCTGATGAGCTTTACCGCAGGATCCGCGAAATTGTAAGCGTTAATATTTTGTTAAAATTCGCGTTA
AATTTTTGTTAAATCAGCTCATTTTTTAACCAATAGGCCGAAATCGGCAAAATCCCTTATAAATCAAAAG
AATAGACCGAGATAGGGT
[37 nt withheld, positions 2679-2715]
AAAGAACGTGGACTCCAACGTCAAAGG
[49 nt withheld, positions 2743-2791]
T
[91 nt withheld, positions 2793-2883]
G
[124 nt withheld, positions 2885-3008]
CGCGGATCCTGCCTCGCGCGTTTCGGTGATGACGGTGAAAACCTCTGACACATGCAGCTCCCGGAGACGG
TCACAGCTTGTCTGTAAGCGGATGCCGGGAGCAGACAAGCCCGTCAGGGCGCGTCAGCGGGTGTTGGCGG
GTGTCGGGGCGCAGCCATGACCCAGTCACGTAGCGATAGCGGAGTGTATACTGGCTTAACTATGCGGCAT
CAGAGCAGATTGTACTGAGAGTGCACCATATGCGGTGTGAAATACCGCACAGATGCGTAAGGAGAAAATA
CCGCATCAGGCGCTCTTCCGCTTCCTCGCTCACTGACTCGCTGCGCTCGGTCGTTCGGCTGCGGCGAGCG
GTATCAGCTCACTCAAAGGCGGTAATACGGTTATCCACAGAATCAGGGGATAACGCAGGAAAGAACATGT
GAGCAAAAGGCCAGCAAAAGGCCAGGAACCGTAAAAAGGCCGCGTTGCTGGCGTTTTTCCATAGGCTCCG
CCCCCCTGACGAGCATCACAAAAATCGACGCTCAAGTCAGAGGTGGCGAAACCCGACAGGACTATAAAGA
TACCAGGGTTTCCCCCTGGAAGCTCCCTCGTGCGCTCTCCTGTTCCGACCCTGCCGCTTACCGGATACCT
GTCCGCCTTTCTCCCTTCGGGAAGCGTGGCGCTTTCTCATAGCTCACGCTGTAGGTATCTCAGTTCGGTG
TAGGTCGTTCGCTCCAAGCTGGGCTGTGTGCACGAACCCCCCGTTCAGCCCGACCGCTGCGCCTTATCCG
GTAACTATCGTCTTGAGTCCAACCCGGTAAGACACGACTTATCGCCACTGGCAGCAGCCACTGGTAACAG
GATTAGCAGAGCGAGGTATGTAGGCGGTGCTACAGAGTTCTTGAAGTGGTGGCCTAACTACGGCTACACT
AGAAGGACAGTATTTGGTATCTGCGCTCTGCTGAAGCCAGTTACCTTCGGAAAAAGAGTTGGTAGCTCTT
GATCCGGCAAACAAACCACCGCTGGTAGCGGTGGTTTTTTTGTTTGCAAGCAGCAGATTACGCGCAGAAA
AAAAGGATCTCAAGAAGATCCTTTGATCTTTTCTACGGGGTCTGACGCTCAGTGGAACGAAAACTCACGT
TAAGGGATTTTGGTCATGAGATTATCAAAAAGGATCTTCACCTAGATCCTTTTAAATTAAAAATGAAGTT
TTAAATCAATCTAAAGTATATATGAGTAAACTTGGTCTGACAGTTACCAATGCTTAATCAGTGAGGCACC
TATCTCAGCGATCTGTCTATTTCGTTCATCCATAGTTGCCTGACTCCCCGTCGTGTAGATAACTACGATA
CGGGAGGGCTTACCATCTGGCCCCAGTGCTGCAATGATACCGCGAGACCCACGCTCACCGGCTCCAGATT
TATCAGCAATAAACCAGCCAGCCGGAAGGGCCGAGCGCAGAAGTGGTCCTGCAACTTTATCCGCCTCCAT
CCAGTCTATTAATTGTTGCCGGGAAGCTAGAGTAAGTAGTTCGCCAGTTAATAGTTTGCGCAACGTTGTT
GCCATTGCTGCAGGCATCGTGGTGTCACGCTCGTCGTTTGGTATGGCTTCATTCAGCTCCGGTTCCCAAC
GATCAAGGCGAGTTACATGATCCCCCATGTTGTGCAAAAAAGCGGTTAGCTCCTTCGGTCCTCCGATCGT
TGTCAGAAGTAAGTTGGCCGCAGTGTTATCACTCATGGTTATGGCAGCACTGCATAATTCTCTTACTGTC
ATGCCATCCGTAAGATGCTTTTCTGTGACTGGTGAGTACTCAACCAAGTCATTCTGAGAATAGTGTATGC
GGCGACCGAGTTGCTCTTGCCCGGCGTCAACACGGGATAATACCGCGCCACATAGCAGAACTTTAAAAGT
GCTCATCATTGGAAAACGTTCTTCGGGGCGAAAACTCTCAAGGATCTTACCGCTGTTGAGATCCAGTTCG
ATGTAACCCACTCGTGCACCCAACTGATCTTCAGCATCTTTTACTTTCACCAGCGTTTCTGGGTGAGCAA
AAACAGGAAGGCAAAATGCCGCAAAAAAGGGAATAAGGGCGACACGGAAATGTTGAATACTCATACTCTT
CCTTTTTCAATATTATTGAAGCATTTATCAGGGTTATTGTCTCATGAGCGGATACATATTTGAATGTATT
TAGAAAAATAAACAAATAGGGGTTCCGCGCACATTTCCCCGAAAAGTGCCACCTGACGTCTAAGAAACCA
TTATTATCATGACATTAACCTATAAAAATAGGCGTATCACGAGGCCCTTTCGTCTTCAAGAATTCCCGAC
ACCATCGAATGGTGCAAAACCTTTCGCGGTATGGCATGATAGCGCCCGGAAGAGAGTCAATTCAGGGTGG
TGAATGTGAAACCAGTAACGTTATACGATGTCGCAGAGTATGCCGGTGTCTCTTATCAGACCGTTTCCCG
CGTGGTGAACCAGGCCAGCCACGTTTCTGCGAAAACGCGGGAAAAAGTGGAAGCGGCGATGGCGGAGCTG
AATTACATTCCCAACCGCGTGGCACAACAACTGGCGGGCAAACAGTCGTTGCTGATTGGCGTTGCCACCT
CCAGTCTGGCCCTGCACGCGCCGTCGCAAATTGTCGCGGCGATTAAATCTCGCGCCGATCAACTGGGTGC
CAGCGTGGTGGTGTCGATGGTAGAACGAAGCGGCGTCGAAGCCTGTAAAGCGGCGGTGCACAATCTTCTC
GCGCAACGCGTCAGTGGGCTGATCATTAACTATCCGCTGGATGACCAGGATGCCATTGCTGTGGAAGCTG
CCTGCACTAATGTTCCGGCGTTATTTCTTGATGTCTCTGACCAGACACCCATCAACAGTATTATTTTCTC
CCATGAAGACGGTACGCGACTGGGCGTGGAGCATCTGGTCGCATTGGGTCACCAGCAAATCGCGCTGTTA
GCGGGCCCATTAAGTTCTGTCTCGGCGCGTCTGCGTCTGGCTGGCTGGCATAAATATCTCACTCGCAATC
AAATTCAGCCGATAGCGGAACGGGAAGGCGACTGGAGTGCCATGTCCGGTTTTCAACAAACCATGCAAAT
GCTGAATGAGGGCATCGTTCCCACTGCGATGCTGGTTGCCAACGATCAGATGGCGCTGGGCGCAATGCGC
GCCATTACCGAGTCCGGGCTGCGCGTTGGTGCGGATATCTCGGTAGTGGGATACGACGATACCGAAGACA
GCTCATGTTATATCCCGCCGTTAACCACCATCAAACAGGATTTTCGCCTGCTGGGGCAAACCAGCGTGGA
CCGCTTGCTGCAACTCTCTCAGGGCCAGGCGGTGAAGGGCAATCAGCTGTTGCCCGTCTCACTGGTGAAA
AGAAAAACCACCCTGGCGCCCAATACGCAAACCGCCTCTCCCCGCGCGTTGGCCGATTCATTAATGCAGC
TGGCACGACAGGTTTCCCGACTGGAAAGCGGGCAGTGAGCGCAACGCAATTAATGTAAGTTAGCTCACTC
ATTAGGCACAATTCTCATGTTTGACAGCTTATCATCGACTGCACGGTGCACCAATGCTTCTGGCGTCAGG
CAGCCATCGGAAGCTGTGGTATGGCTGTGCAGGTCGTAAATCACTGCATAATTCGTGTCGCTCAAGGCGC
ACTCCCGTTCTGGATAATGTTTTTTGCGCCGACATCATAACGGTTCTGGCAAATATTCTGAAATGAGCTG
TTGACAATTAATCATCGGCTCGTATAATGTGTGGAATTGTGAGCGGATAACAATTTCACACAGGAAACAG
CCAGTCCGTTTAGGTGTTTTCACGAGCACTTCACCAACAAGGACCATAGATTATGAAAATCGAAGAACAC
CATCACCATCACCATTCCAGCGGTAAGCTT
