>Addgene plasmid #104294 | pHH0103 TCERG1L(ORF-2) WW domain #1 | depositor partial sequence | sequence record 197446 | WW domain with linker
GGCCCAGCCGGCCGAAAATCTGTACTTCCAAGGTCGTCGTGCCTCTGTGGAGCTCCTGGCGACCCCGATT
GGTAAAAGCTGGATTGATAAACGTATTCCGAACTGTAAAATCTTCTTCAACAACTCGTTTGCTCTGGACT
CGACCTGGATTCATCCGGAAGAAAGCCGTTTTTAGGCGGCCGC
